>Addgene plasmid #25493 | SAT | depositor partial sequence | sequence record 11897 | Author sequence
TGCTAAATTCGTGATCCGCCCAGCCACTGCCGCCGACTGCAGTGACATACTGCGGCTGATCAAGGAGCTG
GCTAAATATGAATACATGGAAGAACAAGTAATCTTAACTGAAAAAGATCTGCTAGAAGATGGTTTTGGAG
AGCACCCCTTTTACCACTGCCTGGTTGCAGAAGTGCCGAAAGAGCACTGGACTCCGGAAGGACACAGCAT
TGTTGGTTTTGCCATGTACTATTTTACCTATGACCCGTGGATTGGCAAGTTATTGTATCTTGAGGACTTC
TTCGTGATGAGTGATTATAGAGGCTTTGGCATAGGATCAGAAATTCTGAAGAATCTAAGCCAGGTTGCAA
TGAGGTGTCGCTGCAGCAGCATGCACTTCTTGGTAGCAGAATGGAATGAACCATCCATCAACTTCTATAA
AAGAAGAGGTGCTTCTGATCTGTCCAGTGAAGAGGGTTGGAGACTGTTCAAGATCGACAAGGAGTACTTG
CTAAAAATGGCAACAGAGGAG
