>Addgene plasmid #25493 | SAT | addgene partial sequence | sequence record 31474 | 25493 with T7
ATATTTTGTTTACTTTAAGAAGGAGATATACCATGGGCAGCAGCCATCATCATCATCATCACAGCAGCGG
CCTGGTTCCGCGTGGTAGTGCTAAATTCGTGATCCGCCCAGCCACTGCCGCCGACTGCAGTGACATACTG
CGGCTGATCAAGGAGCTGGCTAAATATGAATACATGGAAGAACAAGTAATCTTAACTGAAAAAGATCTGC
TAGAAGATGGTTTTGGAGAGCACCCCTTTTACCACTGCCTGGTTGCAGAAGTGCCGAAAGAGCACTGGAC
TCCGGAAGGACACAGCATTGTTGGTTTTGCCATGTACTATTTTACCTATGACCCGTGGATTGGCAAGTTA
TTGTATCTTGAGGACTTCTTCGTGATGAGTGATTATAGAGGCTTTGGCATAGGATCAGAAATTCTGAAGA
ATCTAAGCCAGGTTGCAATGAGGTGTCGCTGCAGCAGCATGCACTTCTTGGTAGCAGAATGGAATGAACC
ATCCATCAACTTCTATAAAAGAAGAGGTGCTTCTGATCTGTCCAGTGAAGAGGGTTGGAGACTGTTCAAG
ATCGACAAGGAGTACTTGCTAAAAATGGCAACAGAGGAGTGATGACGAAGCTTGCGGCCGCACTCGAGCA
CCACCACCACCACCACTGAGATCCGGCTGCTAACAAAGCCCGAAAGGAAGCTGAGTTGGCTGCTGCCACC
GCTGAGCAATAACTAGCATAACCCCTTGGGGCCTCTAAACGGGTCTTGAGGGGTTTTTTGCTGAAAGGAG
GAACTATATCCGGATTGGCGAATGGG
[88 nt withheld, positions 797-884]
