[The description below was written by a language model from this plasmid's Addgene catalogue record.]
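Description:
SAT is a bacterial expression plasmid built on the pET28a-LIC backbone, a ligation-independent-cloning derivative of pET28a from a structural genomics consortium. It carries a human SAT1 insert encoding spermidine/spermine N1-acetyltransferase (also known as SSAT or SSAT-1), the enzyme that acetylates spermidine and spermine in polyamine catabolism. The insert is listed at about 511 bp against a backbone of roughly 7.3 kb. The record cautions that the insert may not be the full open reading frame, as is common for constructs trimmed to domain boundaries that favour crystallization. The plasmid is selected with kanamycin, is described as low copy, and is propagated in a standard cloning strain (DH5alpha).

The protein is produced with an N-terminal His tag, allowing purification by immobilized metal affinity chromatography. The promoter is not named in the record. However, the pET28a lineage and the listed T7 and T7-terminator sequencing primers indicate that the insert sits between a T7 promoter and T7 terminator. Expression would therefore require a host that supplies T7 RNA polymerase, rather than the cloning strain used for maintenance. No feature table is provided, so details such as the origin of replication, any protease cleavage site between tag and insert, and lac operator/repressor elements cannot be confirmed from the record.

The stated purpose is recombinant expression in bacteria for structure determination, and the depositor comments link the construct to a deposited crystal structure of the human enzyme. It is suited to producing purified SSAT for crystallography and potentially for other biochemical or biophysical studies.
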