Addgene plasmid #25493: SAT
Purpose: Bacterial expression for structure determination; may not be full ORF
Depositing lab: Cheryl Arrowsmith. Depositing organization: University of Toronto.
Backbone
  Vector backbone: pET28a-LIC
  Backbone manufacturer: SGC
  Backbone size w/o insert (bp): 7328
  Vector type: Bacterial Expression
Growth in bacteria
  Bacterial resistance: Kanamycin, 50 μg/mL
  Growth temperature: 37°C
  Growth strain: DH5alpha
  Copy number: Low Copy
Gene/Insert
  Gene/Insert name: SAT (alt names: PDB: 2FXF; spermidine-spermine N1-acetyltransferase; DC21, KFSD, SAT, SSAT, SSAT-1)
  Species: H. sapiens (human)
  Insert size (bp): 511
  Entrez Gene: SAT1 (a.k.a. DC21, KFSD, KFSDX, SAT, SSAT, SSAT-1)
  Tag / fusion protein: His (N terminal on insert)
  Cloning method: Restriction Enzyme
  Sequencing primers: 5′ T7; 3′ T7-term
Terms and licenses: Academic/Nonprofit Terms; Industry Terms: Not Available to Industry
Depositor comments: PDB: 2FXF http://www.thesgc.org/structures/2FXF/
How to cite: SAT was a gift from Cheryl Arrowsmith (Addgene plasmid # 25493 ; http://n2t.net/addgene:25493 ; RRID:Addgene_25493)
